>Addgene plasmid #213141 | POC1463 | addgene full sequence | sequence record 437744 | Addgene NGS Result
CTCTCATGTTTGACAGCTTATCATCGATAAGCTTTAATGCGGTAGTTTATCACAGTTAAATTGCTAACGC
AGTCAGGCACCGTGTATGAAATCTAACAATGCGCTCATCGTCATCCTCGGCACCGTCACCCTGGATGCTG
TAGGCATAGGCTTGGTTATGCCGGTACTGCCGGGCCTCTTGCGGGATATCCGGATATAGTTCCTCCTTTC
AGCAAAAAACCCCTCAAGACCCGTTTAGAGGCCCCAAGGGGTTATGCTAGTTATTGCTCAGCGGTGGCAG
CAGCCAACTCAGCTTCCTTTCGGGCTTTGTTAGCAGCCGGATCCTTAAAGCGACGGCTTAATGTTGCGTT
CATAATACTCTGAGGGTGTAATGTTTCCACGCATAAACAACTGGTAATCATTTTCCGGGTGGTGGATATA
GTATTTACCAGATCCATCCTCGCCGTGTTGTAATGGGGGAAGGTCAGATAACGCATCTTTTACTGACACC
CAAGACTCTTTATCTTCCGTCAGCTTCTGAGGTGGTTCGATCGAGAACAGCGGATCATTGCTGCCCACAA
GAATTACACGCTTACGGCGTTGTGGAATTGCGTAATGTTCCGAATTTAAAATCCAACCATTCATGGTTTT
CATTGTGGACGAGAATTCCTCCTTAACACGTTCAAAGACCTTTCCTTTTTCCATGTTCAACAGGCCGGCG
ACGTTCTCGAAAATGAATCCATTCGGCTTAATCTCGTTAAGCAGCGACTTGTAGTGCATAAACAGACTGT
TGCGTGGGTCGTCCATTGTACGCGCGTTGCCAGCCGTGCTAAATCCCTGGCACGGAGGCCCGCCCAGAAT
CCACAGCTGTTTATCAAAATATAATTTCTTAAAGCCAGAAATCTTGTCTGCGATCTTAGAAAAAGTTTCG
TTGTCCGAAATGCTTCCGCACAAAACTTCTTTGTGTACGTTGTTCGAGTATGTCTGTAAGTACTTTTCCT
CAATGTCATTAGCTAACAATGGAGTCCACCCGGCCCACTTAAAGCCCAACCCCAATCCGCCTGCACCACT
GAATAAGTCAATGTAGTAGCCGGTATTACCGATCGCTTTTTCAATTTCTTTTGCAATAAGAAACGCAAGA
AAGGGAGGCACGGCATTACCGATTTGCGTATTAATCGCCGTTTGACCTCCAAAAAAGATAAAGTCATCAG
GGAACGACTGCAGACGTGCAGCTTCGCGTTGTGAAAGTACGCGATCTTGCTCGTAGTGAATGTGGCATCC
GTTGCCAGGACGATTGAAATAAGTATTGATCGTATAAGCTGGCATATCGGGCAATAAACGCCCGTAGTAT
GTGCTGCGCGACCCTTTTCCTTGAGCATAGCTGTCACGAATCTGTTCGATACGTTTCGATGGTACATCCA
AGGGAATATTCTTCCAGTTTCCCCCAGGCGGGACAGAGTTAACGATCATCATATCCAGCTCACTTAATTT
GGCGGCCTTGTGGTTTGGAATCATGAATGTTTCAGACTTGGTCATATGGCTGCCGCGCGGCACCAGGCCG
CTGCTGTGATGATGATGATGATGGCTGCTGCCCATGGTATATCTCCTTCTTAAAGTTAAACAAAATTATT
TCTAGAGGGGAATTGTTATCCGCTCACAATTCCCCTATAGTGAGTCGTATTAATTTCGCGGGATCGAGAT
CTCGATCCTCTACGCCGGACGCATCGTGGCCGGCATCACCGGCGCCACAGGTGCGGTTGCTGGCGCCTAT
ATCGCCGACATCACCGATGGGGAAGATCGGGCTCGCCACTTCGGGCTCATGAGCGCTTGTTTCGGCGTGG
GTATGGTGGCAGGCCCCGTGGCCGGGGGACTGTTGGGCGCCATCTCCTTGCATGCACCATTCCTTGCGGC
GGCGGTGCTCAACGGCCTCAACCTACTACTGGGCTGCTTCCTAATGCAGGAGTCGCATAAGGGAGAGCGT
CGAGATCCCGGACACCATCGAATGGCGCAAAACCTTTCGCGGTATGGCATGATAGCGCCCGGAAGAGAGT
CAATTCAGGGTGGTGAATGTGAAACCAGTAACGTTATACGATGTCGCAGAGTATGCCGGTGTCTCTTATC
AGACCGTTTCCCGCGTGGTGAACCAGGCCAGCCACGTTTCTGCGAAAACGCGGGAAAAAGTGGAAGCGGC
GATGGCGGAGCTGAATTACATTCCCAACCGCGTGGCACAACAACTGGCGGGCAAACAGTCGTTGCTGATT
GGCGTTGCCACCTCCAGTCTGGCCCTGCACGCGCCGTCGCAAATTGTCGCGGCGATTAAATCTCGCGCCG
ATCAACTGGGTGCCAGCGTGGTGGTGTCGATGGTAGAACGAAGCGGCGTCGAAGCCTGTAAAGCGGCGGT
GCACAATCTTCTCGCGCAACGCGTCAGTGGGCTGATCATTAACTATCCGCTGGATGACCAGGATGCCATT
GCTGTGGAAGCTGCCTGCACTAATGTTCCGGCGTTATTTCTTGATGTCTCTGACCAGACACCCATCAACA
GTATTATTTTCTCCCATGAAGACGGTACGCGACTGGGCGTGGAGCATCTGGTCGCATTGGGTCACCAGCA
AATCGCGCTGTTAGCGGGCCCATTAAGTTCTGTCTCGGCGCGTCTGCGTCTGGCTGGCTGGCATAAATAT
CTCACTCGCAATCAAATTCAGCCGATAGCGGAACGGGAAGGCGACTGGAGTGCCATGTCCGGTTTTCAAC
AAACCATGCAAATGCTGAATGAGGGCATCGTTCCCACTGCGATGCTGGTTGCCAACGATCAGATGGCGCT
GGGCGCAATGCGCGCCATTACCGAGTCCGGGCTGCGCGTTGGTGCGGATATCTCGGTAGTGGGATACGAC
GATACCGAAGACAGCTCATGTTATATCCCGCCGTTAACCACCATCAAACAGGATTTTCGCCTGCTGGGGC
AAACCAGCGTGGACCGCTTGCTGCAACTCTCTCAGGGCCAGGCGGTGAAGGGCAATCAGCTGTTGCCCGT
CTCACTGGTGAAAAGAAAAACCACCCTGGCGCCCAATACGCAAACCGCCTCTCCCCGCGCGTTGGCCGAT
TCATTAATGCAGCTGGCACGACAGGTTTCCCGACTGGAAAGCGGGCAGTGAGCGCAACGCAATTAATGTA
AGTTAGCTCACTCATTAGGCACCGGGATCTCGACCGATGCCCTTGAGAGCCTTCAACCCAGTCAGCTCCT
TCCGGTGGGCGCGGGGCATGACTATCGTCGCCGCACTTATGACTGTCTTCTTTATCATGCAACTCGTAGG
ACAGGTGCCGGCAGCGCTCTGGGTCATTTTCGGCGAGGACCGCTTTCGCTGGAGCGCGACGATGATCGGC
CTGTCGCTTGCGGTATTCGGAATCTTGCACGCCCTCGCTCAAGCCTTCGTCACTGGTCCCGCCACCAAAC
GTTTCGGCGAGAAGCAGGCCATTATCGCCGGCATGGCGGCCGACGCGCTGGGCTACGTCTTGCTGGCGTT
CGCGACGCGAGGCTGGATGGCCTTCCCCATTATGATTCTTCTCGCTTCCGGCGGCATCGGGATGCCCGCG
TTGCAGGCCATGCTGTCCAGGCAGGTAGATGACGACCATCAGGGACAGCTTCAAGGATCGCTCGCGGCTC
TTACCAGCCTAACTTCGATCATTGGACCGCTGATCGTCACGGCGATTTATGCCGCCTCGGCGAGCACATG
GAACGGGTTGGCATGGATTGTAGGCGCCGCCCTATACCTTGTCTGCCTCCCCGCGTTGCGTCGCGGTGCA
TGGAGCCGGGCCACCTCGACCTGAATGGAAGCCGGCGGCACCTCGCTAACGGATTCACCACTCCAAGAAT
TGGAGCCAATCAATTCTTGCGGAGAACTGTGAATGCGCAAACCAACCCTTGGCAGAACATATCCATCGCG
TCCGCCATCTCCAGCAGCCGCACGCGGCGCATCTCGGGCAGCGTTGGGTCCTGGCCACGGGTGCGCATGA
TCGTGCTCCTGTCGTTGAGGACCCGGCTAGGCTGGCGGGGTTGCCTTACTGGTTAGCAGAATGAATCACC
GATACGCGAGCGAACGTGAAGCGACTGCTGCTGCAAAACGTCTGCGACCTGAGCAACAACATGAATGGTC
TTCGGTTTCCGTGTTTCGTAAAGTCTGGAAACGCGGAAGTCAGCGCCCTGCACCATTATGTTCCGGATCT
GCATCGCAGGATGCTGCTGGCTACCCTGTGGAACACCTACATCTGTATTAACGAAGCGCTGGCATTGACC
CTGAGTGATTTTTCTCTGGTCCCGCCGCATCCATACCGCCAGTTGTTTACCCTCACAACGTTCCAGTAAC
CGGGCATGTTCATCATCAGTAACCCGTATCGTGAGCATCCTCTCTCGTTTCATCGGTATCATTACCCCCA
TGAACAGAAATCCCCCTTACACGGAGGCATCAGTGACCAAACAGGAAAAAACCGCCCTTAACATGGCCCG
CTTTATCAGAAGCCAGACATTAACGCTTCTGGAGAAACTCAACGAGCTGGACGCGGATGAACAGGCAGAC
ATCTGTGAATCGCTTCACGACCACGCTGATGAGCTTTACCGCAGCTGCCTCGCGCGTTTCGGTGATGACG
GTGAAAACCTCTGACACATGCAGCTCCCGGAGACGGTCACAGCTTGTCTGTAAGCGGATGCCGGGAGCAG
ACAAGCCCGTCAGGGCGCGTCAGCGGGTGTTGGCGGGTGTCGGGGCGCAGCCATGACCCAGTCACGTAGC
GATAGCGGAGTGTATACTGGCTTAACTATGCGGCATCAGAGCAGATTGTACTGAGAGTGCACCATTGCGG
TGTGAAATACCGCACAGATGCGTAAGGAGAAAATACCGCATCAGGCGCTCTTCCGCTTCCTCGCTCACTG
ACTCGCTGCGCTCGGTCGTTCGGCTGCGGCGAGCGGTATCAGCTCACTCAAAGGCGGTAATACGGTTATC
CACAGAATCAGGGGATAACGCAGGAAAGAACATGTGAGCAAAAGGCCAGCAAAAGGCCAGGAACCGTAAA
AAGGCCGCGTTGCTGGCGTTTTTCCATAGGCTCCGCCCCCCTGACGAGCATCACAAAAATCGACGCTCAA
GTCAGAGGTGGCGAAACCCGACAGGACTATAAAGATACCAGGCGTTTCCCCCTGGAAGCTCCCTCGTGCG
CTCTCCTGTTCCGACCCTGCCGCTTACCGGATACCTGTCCGCCTTTCTCCCTTCGGGAAGCGTGGCGCTT
TCTCATAGCTCACGCTGTAGGTATCTCAGTTCGGTGTAGGTCGTTCGCTCCAAGCTGGGCTGTGTGCACG
AACCCCCCGTTCAGCCCGACCGCTGCGCCTTATCCGGTAACTATCGTCTTGAGTCCAACCCGGTAAGACA
CGACTTATCGCCACTGGCAGCAGCCACTGGTAACAGGATTAGCAGAGCGAGGTATGTAGGCGGTGCTACA
GAGTTCTTGAAGTGGTGGCCTAACTACGGCTACACTAGAAGGACAGTATTTGGTATCTGCGCTCTGCTGA
AGCCAGTTACCTTCGGAAAAAGAGTTGGTAGCTCTTGATCCGGCAAACAAACCACCGCTGGTAGCGGTGG
TTTTTTTGTTTGCAAGCAGCAGATTACGCGCAGAAAAAAAGGATCTCAAGAAGATCCTTTGATCTTTTCT
ACGGGGTCTGACGCTCAGTGGAACGAAAACTCACGTTAAGGGATTTTGGTCATGAGATTATCAAAAAGGA
TCTTCACCTAGATCCTTTTAAATTAAAAATGAAGTTTTAAATCAATCTAAAGTATATATGAGTAAACTTG
GTCTGACAGTTACCAATGCTTAATCAGTGAGGCACCTATCTCAGCGATCTGTCTATTTCGTTCATCCATA
GTTGCCTGACTCCCCGTCGTGTAGATAACTACGATACGGGAGGGCTTACCATCTGGCCCCAGTGCTGCAA
TGATACCGCGAGACCCACGCTCACCGGCTCCAGATTTATCAGCAATAAACCAGCCAGCCGGAAGGGCCGA
GCGCAGAAGTGGTCCTGCAACTTTATCCGCCTCCATCCAGTCTATTAATTGTTGCCGGGAAGCTAGAGTA
AGTAGTTCGCCAGTTAATAGTTTGCGCAACGTTGTTGCCATTGCTGCAGGCATCGTGGTGTCACGCTCGT
CGTTTGGTATGGCTTCATTCAGCTCCGGTTCCCAACGATCAAGGCGAGTTACATGATCCCCCATGTTGTG
CAAAAAAGCGGTTAGCTCCTTCGGTCCTCCGATCGTTGTCAGAAGTAAGTTGGCCGCAGTGTTATCACTC
ATGGTTATGGCAGCACTGCATAATTCTCTTACTGTCATGCCATCCGTAAGATGCTTTTCTGTGACTGGTG
AGTACTCAACCAAGTCATTCTGAGAATAGTGTATGCGGCGACCGAGTTGCTCTTGCCCGGCGTCAACACG
GGATAATACCGCGCCACATAGCAGAACTTTAAAAGTGCTCATCATTGGAAAACGTTCTTCGGGGCGAAAA
CTCTCAAGGATCTTACCGCTGTTGAGATCCAGTTCGATGTAACCCACTCGTGCACCCAACTGATCTTCAG
CATCTTTTACTTTCACCAGCGTTTCTGGGTGAGCAAAAACAGGAAGGCAAAATGCCGCAAAAAAGGGAAT
AAGGGCGACACGGAAATGTTGAATACTCATACTCTTCCTTTTTCAATATTATTGAAGCATTTATCAGGGT
TATTGTCTCATGAGCGGATACATATTTGAATGTATTTAGAAAAATAAACAAATAGGGGTTCCGCGCACAT
TTCCCCGAAAAGTGCCACCTGACGTCTAAGAAACCATTATTATCATGACATTAACCTATAAAAATAGGCG
TATCACGAGGCCCTTTCGTCTTCAAAAA
Features (pLannotate 1.2.2; 21 found; start..end, strand, type, name):
     10..38      +  promoter       tet promoter: E. coli promoter for tetracycline efflux protein gene
     86..190     +  CDS            TcR (fragment): tetracycline efflux protein; tet; confers resistance to tetracycline
    213..260     -  terminator     T7 terminator: transcription terminator for bacteriophage T7 RNA polymerase
    268..317     -  CDS            SET1 (fragment): solubility-enhancement tag derived from T7 phage gene 10B
   1075..1233    -  CDS            aplIM (fragment): MTAP_ARTPN - Experimental evidence at protein level: Swiss-Prot protein existence level 1. This methylase recognizes the double-stranded sequence 5'- CTGCAG-3', causes specific methylation on C-4 on both strands, and protects the DNA from cleavage by the AplI endonuclease. From Arthrospira platensis (strain NIES-39 / IAM M-135) (Spirulina platensis).
   1519..1536    -  CDS            thrombin site: thrombin recognition and cleavage site
   1547..1563    -  CDS            capTEV™ (fragment): composite tag for in vivo biotinylation, TEV protease cleavage, and 6xHis tagging
   1582..1604    -  RBS            RBS: efficient ribosome binding site from bacteriophage T7 gene 10 (Olins and Rangwala, 1989)
   1619..1643    -  protein_bind   lac operator: The lac repressor binds to the lac operator to inhibit transcription in E. coli. This inhibition can be relieved by adding lactose or isopropyl-β-D-thiogalactopyranoside (IPTG). lac repressor encoded by lacI
   1644..1662    -  promoter       T7 promoter: promoter for bacteriophage T7 RNA polymerase
   1684..1963    +  CDS            TcR (fragment): tetracycline efflux protein; tet; confers resistance to tetracycline
   1971..2048    +  promoter       lacI promoter: lacI
   2049..3131    +  CDS            lacI: lac repressor; lacI; The lac repressor binds to the lac operator to inhibit transcription in E. coli. This inhibition can be relieved by adding lactose or isopropyl-β-D-thiogalactopyranoside (IPTG).
   3144..3165    +  protein_bind   CAP binding site: CAP binding activates transcription in the presence of cAMP. E. coli catabolite activator protein
   3180..3804    +  CDS            TcR (fragment): tetracycline efflux protein; tet; confers resistance to tetracycline
   4046..4426    -  CDS            YPB1_ECOLX: Protein predicted: Swiss-Prot protein existence level 4. From Escherichia coli.
   4443..4634    +  CDS            rop: Rop protein, which maintains plasmids at low copy number; rop
   4736..4875    +  misc_feature   bom: basis of mobility region from pBR322
   5061..5649    -  rep_origin     ori: high-copy-number ColE1/pMB1/pBR322/pUC origin of replication
   5820..6680    -  CDS            AmpR: β-lactamase; bla; confers resistance to ampicillin, carbenicillin, and related antibiotics
   6681..6785    -  promoter       AmpR promoter: bla
