[The description below was written by a language model from this plasmid's Addgene catalogue record and pLannotate feature annotations shown in this document.]
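Description:
POC1463 is a bacterial expression plasmid built on the pET15b backbone that carries the DNA methyltransferase M2.Eco31I from E. coli RFL31, described in the record as a BsaI-associated "non-switchable" methylase. The roughly 1.2 kb coding sequence was inserted between the NdeI and BamHI sites, giving a construct of about 6.9 kb. It is propagated in E. coli through a ColE1/pBR322-type origin and selected with ampicillin via the β-lactamase gene. The catalogue lists it as high copy, although the feature table also shows the rop gene and the bom region typical of pBR322-derived pET vectors. The scattered tetracycline-resistance fragments and tet promoter are non-functional backbone remnants.

The expression cassette runs on the reverse strand of the sequenced record. A T7 promoter with an adjacent lac operator and the T7 gene 10 ribosome binding site drives an N-terminal His6 tag followed by a thrombin cleavage site and then the methylase, ending at the T7 terminator. The plasmid-borne lacI gene supplies repressor, so transcription is held off until induced with IPTG in a host that provides T7 RNA polymerase. The automated annotation does not name the insert itself. It picks up only a short similarity to a cytosine methylase (aplIM) within that region, and the small "capTEV" and "SET1" hits most likely reflect the His tag and vector sequence rather than real additional tags.

Eco31I shares its recognition site with BsaI, so this methylase can modify BsaI sites and protect them from cleavage. The associated work concerns using methylases for site-selective inhibition of type IIS restriction enzymes, and the His tag allows the enzyme to be purified for that purpose. The record does not define "non-switchable" further.
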