Addgene plasmid #213141: POC1463
Purpose: BsaI-associated non-switchable methylase
Depositing lab: Christopher A. O'Callaghan. Depositing organization: University of Oxford. Publication: DNA methylases for site-selective inhibition of type IIS restriction enzyme activity. Flores-Fernandez CN, Lin D, Robins K, O'Callaghan CA. Appl Microbiol Biotechnol. 2024 Jan 25;108(1):174. doi: 10.1007/s00253-024-13015-7. PubMed 38270650.
Backbone
  Vector backbone: pET15b
  Backbone manufacturer: Novagen
  Backbone size w/o insert (bp): 5708
  Total vector size (bp): 6891
  Vector type: Bacterial Expression
Growth in bacteria
  Bacterial resistance: Ampicillin, 100 μg/mL
  Growth temperature: 37°C
  Growth strain: DH5alpha
  Copy number: High Copy
Gene/Insert
  Gene/Insert name: Non-switchable methylase M2.Eco31I
  Species: E. coli RFL31
  Insert size (bp): 1191
  GenBank ID: AF458982
  Promoter: T7
  Tag / fusion protein: His6-tag (N terminal on insert)
  Cloning method: Restriction Enzyme; 5′ cloning site NdeI (unknown if destroyed); 3′ cloning site BamHI (unknown if destroyed)
  Sequencing primers: 5′ CTAGCCATATGACCAAGTCTGAAACATTC; 3′ CTAGGGATCCTTAAAGCGACGGCTTAATG
Terms and licenses: Academic/Nonprofit Terms; Industry Terms: Not Available to Industry
How to cite: POC1463 was a gift from Christopher A. O'Callaghan (Addgene plasmid # 213141 ; http://n2t.net/addgene:213141 ; RRID:Addgene_213141)
